>Addgene plasmid #152180 | pGBW-m4133452 | depositor full sequence | sequence record 295192 | Full Sequence
CACCATGGGGTACATAAATGTTTTCGCCTTTCCATTCACGATCTATTCACTCCTTTTATGTAGGATGAAC
TCTCGCAATTACATTGCTCAGGTAGACGTCGTGAACTTTAACCTAACTGAAAACCTTTACTTTCAGTCGA
TGAGTGACAAAATCATTCATCTAACCGATGACTCCTTTGATACAGACGTGTTGAAGGCCGATGGTGCGAT
ACTGGTAGATTTCTGGGCTGAATGGTGTGGCCCGTGCAAGATGATCGCACCCATTCTGGACGAGATCGCC
GACGAGTATCAAGGAAAATTAACTGTCGCTAAGCTTAATATAGATCAGAACCCAGGGACGGCACCTAAAT
ACGGCATCAGGGGAATACCTACCCTCCTGCTCTTTAAGAATGGGGAAGTTGCCGCGACAAAAGTGGGAGC
CCTGTCTAAGGGCCAGCTAAAAGAGTTCTTGGACGCTAACCTGGCAGGTTCAGGCTCGGGGCACATGCAC
CATCACCATCACCATAGCAGCGGGCTCGTGCCACGCGGCTAAGGATCCGCAGGCCTCTGCTAGCTTGACT
GACTGAGATACAGCGTACCTTCAGCTCACAGACATGATAAGATACATTGATGAGTTTGGACAAACCACAA
CTAGAATGCAGTGAAAAAAATGCTTTATTTGTGAAATTTGTGATGCTATTGCTTTATTTGTAACCATTAT
AAGCTGCAATAAACAAGTTAACAACAACAATTGCATTCATTTTATGTTTCAGGTTCAGGGGGAGGTGTGG
GAGGTTTTTTAAAGCAAGTAAAACCTCTACAAATGTGGTATTGGCCCATCTCTATCGGTATCGTAGCATA
ACCCCTTGGGGCCTCTAAACGGGTCTTGAGGGGTTTTTTGTGCCCCTCGGGCCGGATTGCTATCTACCGG
CATTGGCGCAGAAAAAAATGCCTGATGCGACGCTGCGCGTCTTATACTCCCACATATGCCAGATTCAGCA
ACGGATACGGCTTCCCCAACTTGCCCACTTCCATACGTGTCCTCCTTACCAGAAATTTATCCTTAAGGTC
GTCAGCTATCCTGCAGGCGATCTCTCGATTTCGATCAAGACATTCCTTTAATGGTCTTTTCTGGACACCA
CTAGGGGTCAGAAGTAGTTCATCAAACTTTCTTCCCTCCCTAATCTCATTGGTTACCTTGGGCTATCGAA
ACTTAATTAACCAGTCAAGTCAGCTACTTGGCGAGATCGACTTGTCTGGGTTTCGACTACGCTCAGAATT
GCGTCAGTCAAGTTCGATCTGGTCCTTGCTATTGCACCCGTTCTCCGATTACGAGTTTCATTTAAATCAT
GTGAGCAAAAGGCCAGCAAAAGGCCAGGAACCGTAAAAAGGCCGCGTTGCTGGCGTTTTTCCATAGGCTC
CGCCCCCCTGACGAGCATCACAAAAATCGACGCTCAAGTCAGAGGTGGCGAAACCCGACAGGACTATAAA
GATACCAGGCGTTTCCCCCTGGAAGCTCCCTCGTGCGCTCTCCTGTTCCGACCCTGCCGCTTACCGGATA
CCTGTCCGCCTTTCTCCCTTCGGGAAGCGTGGCGCTTTCTCATAGCTCACGCTGTAGGTATCTCAGTTCG
GTGTAGGTCGTTCGCTCCAAGCTGGGCTGTGTGCACGAACCCCCCGTTCAGCCCGACCGCTGCGCCTTAT
CCGGTAACTATCGTCTTGAGTCCAACCCGGTAAGACACGACTTATCGCCACTGGCAGCAGCCACTGGTAA
CAGGATTAGCAGAGCGAGGTATGTAGGCGGTGCTACAGAGTTCTTGAAGTGGTGGCCTAACTACGGCTAC
ACTAGAAGAACAGTATTTGGTATCTGCGCTCTGCTGAAGCCAGTTACCTTCGGAAAAAGAGTTGGTAGCT
CTTGATCCGGCAAACAAACCACCGCTGGTAGCGGTGGTTTTTTTGTTTGCAAGCAGCAGATTACGCGCAG
AAAAAAAGGATCTCAAGAAGATCCTTTGATCTTTTCTACGGGGTCTGACGCTCAGTGGAACGAAAACTCA
CGTTAAGGGATTTTGGTCATGAGATTATCAAAAAGGATCTTCACCTAGATCCTTTTAAATTAAAAATGAA
GTTTTAAATCAATCTAAAGTATATATGAGTAAACTTGGTCTGACAGTTACCAATGCTTAATCAGTGAGGC
ACCTATCTCAGCGATCTGTCTATTTCGTTCATCCATAGTTGCATTTAAATTTCCGAACTCTCCAAGGCCC
TCGTCGGAAAATCTTCAAACCTTTCGTCCGATCCATCTTGCAGGCTACCTCTCGAACGAACTATCGCAAG
TCTCTTGGCCGGCCTTGCGCCTTGGCTATTGCTTGGCAGCGCCTATCGCCAGGTATTACTCCAATCCCGA
ATATCCGAGATCGGGATCACCCGAGAGAAGTTCAACCTACATCCTCAATCCCGATCTATCCGAGATCCGA
GGAATATCGAAATCGGGGCGCGCCTGGCCTCCGCGCCGGGTTTTGGCGCCTCCCGCGGGCGCCCCCCTCG
TCACGGCGAGCGCTGCCACGTCAGACGAAGGGCGCAGGAGCGTCCTGATCCTTCCGCCCGGACGCTCAGG
ACAGCGGCCCGCTGCTCATAAGACTCGGCCTTAGAACCCCAGTATCAGCAGAAGGACATTTTAGGACGGG
ACTTGGGTGACTCTAGGGCACTGGTTTTCTTTCCAGAGAGCGGAACAGGCGAGGAAAAGTAGTCCCTTCT
CGGCGATTCTGCGGAGGGATCTCCGTGGGGCGGTGAACGCCGATGATTATATAAGGACGCGCCGGGTGTG
GCACAGCTAGTTCCGTCGCAGCCGGGATTTGGGTCGCGGTTCTTGTTTGTGGATCGCTGTGATCGTCACT
TGGTGAGTAGCGGGCTGCTGGGCTGGCCGGGGCTTTCGTGGCCGCCGGGCCGCTCGGTGGGACGGAAGCG
TGTGGAGAGACCGCCAAGGGCTGTAGTCTGGGTCCGCGAGCAAGGTTGCCCTGAACTGGGGGTTGGGGGG
AGCGCAGCAAAATGGCGGCTGTTCCCGAGTCTTGAATGGAAGACGCTTGTGAGGCGGGCTGTGAGGTCGT
TGAAACAAGGTGGGGGGCATGGTGGGCGGCAAGAACCCAAGGTCTTGAGCCCTTCGCTAATGCGGGAAAG
CTCTTATTCGGGTGAGATGGGCTGGGCACCATCTGGGGACCCTGACGTGAAGTTTGTCACTGACTGGAGA
ACTCGGTTTGTCGTCTGTTGCGGGGGCGGCAGTTATGGCGGTGCCGTTGGGCAGTGCACCCGTACCTTTG
GGAGCGCGCGCCCTCGTCGTGTCGTGACGTCACCCGTTCTGTTGGCTTATAATGCAGGGTGGGGCCACCT
GCCGGTAGGTGTGCGGTAGGCTTTTCTCCGTCGCAGGACGCAGGGTTCGGGCCTAGGGTAGGCTCTCCTG
AATCGACAGGCGCCGGACCTCTGGTGAGGGGAGGGATAAGTGAGGCGTCAGTTTCTTTGGTCGGTTTTAT
GTACCTATCTTCTTAAGTAGCTGAAGCTCCGGTTTTGAACTATGCGCTCGGGGTTGGCGAGTGTGTTTTG
TGAAGTTTTTTAGGCACCTTTTGAAATGTAATCATTTGGGTCAATATGTAATTTTCAGTGTTAGACTTGT
AAATTGTCCGCTAAATTCTGGCCGTTTTTGGCTTTTTTGTTAGACAACATGGGTAAAAAGCCTGAACTCA
CCGCGACGTCTGTCGAGAAGTTTCTGATCGAAAAGTTCGACAGCGTCTCCGACCTGATGCAGCTCTCGGA
GGGCGAAGAATCTCGTGCTTTCAGCTTCGATGTAGGAGGGCGTGGATATGTCCTGCGGGTAAATAGCTGC
GCCGATGGTTTCTACAAAGATCGTTATGTTTATCGGCACTTTGCATCCGCCGCGCTCCCGATTCCGGAAG
TGCTTGACATTGGGGAGTTCAGCGAGAGCCTGACCTATTGCATCTCCCGCCGTGCACAGGGTGTCACGTT
GCAAGACCTGCCTGAAACCGAACTGCCCGCTGTTCTGCAGCCGGTCGCGGAGGCAATGGATGCCATCGCT
GCCGCCGATCTTAGCCAGACGAGCGGGTTCGGCCCATTCGGACCGCAAGGAATCGGTCAATACACTACAT
GGCGTGATTTCATATGCGCGATTGCTGATCCCCATGTGTATCACTGGCAAACTGTGATGGACGACACCGT
CAGTGCGTCCGTCGCGCAGGCTCTCGATGAGCTGATGCTTTGGGCCGAGGACTGCCCCGAAGTCCGGCAC
CTCGTGCACGCGGATTTCGGCTCCAACAATGTCCTGACGGACAATGGCCGCATAACAGCGGTCATTGACT
GGAGCGAGGCGATGTTCGGGGATTCCCAATACGAGGTCGCCAACATCTTCTTCTGGAGGCCGTGGTTGGC
TTGTATGGAGCAGCAGACGCGCTACTTCGAGCGGAGGCATCCGGAGCTTGCAGGATCGCCCCGGCTCCGG
GCGTATATGCTCCGCATTGGTCTTGACCAACTCTATCAGAGCTTGGTTGACGGCAATTTCGATGATGCAG
CTTGGGCGCAGGGTCGATGCGACGCAATCGTCCGATCCGGAGCCGGGACTGTCGGGCGTACACAAATCGC
CCGCAGAAGCGCCGCCGTCTGGACCGATGGCTGTGTAGAAGTACTCGCCGATAGTGGAAACCGACGCCCC
AGCACTCGTCCGAGGGCAAAGGAATAAGCTAGTATGTAAGCCTAGTCTTAGATAATAAAATCGCTATCCA
TCGAAGATGGATGTGTGTTGGTTTTTTGTGTGTGTAACGCTAGGCGCGCCTGGTGTACCGAGAACGATCC
TCTCAGTGCGAGTCTCGACGATCCATATCGTTGCTTGGCAGTCAGCCAGTCGGAATCCAGCTTGGGACCC
AGGAAGTCCAATCGTCAGATATTGTACTCAAGCCTGGTCACGGCAGCGTACCGATCTGTTTAAACCTAGA
TATTGATAGTCTGATCGGTCAACGTATAATCGAGTCCTAGCTTTTGCAAACATCTATCAAGAGACAGGAT
CAGCAGGAGGCTTTCGCATGAGTATTCAACATTTCCGTGTCGCCCTTATTCCCTTTTTTGCGGCATTTTG
CCTTCCTGTTTTTGCTCACCCAGAAACGCTGGTGAAAGTAAAAGATGCTGAAGATCAGTTGGGTGCGCGA
GTGGGTTACATCGAACTGGATCTCAACAGCGGTAAGATCCTTGAGAGTTTTCGCCCCGAAGAACGCTTTC
CAATGATGAGCACTTTTAAAGTTCTGCTATGTGGCGCGGTATTATCCCGTATTGACGCCGGGCAAGAGCA
ACTCGGTCGCCGCATACACTATTCTCAGAATGACTTGGTTGAGTATTCACCAGTCACAGAAAAGCATCTT
ACGGATGGCATGACAGTAAGAGAATTATGCAGTGCTGCCATAACCATGAGTGATAACACTGCGGCCAACT
TACTTCTGACAACGATTGGAGGACCGAAGGAGCTAACCGCTTTTTTGCACAACATGGGGGATCATGTAAC
TCGCCTTGATCGTTGGGAACCGGAGCTGAATGAAGCCATACCAAACGACGAGCGTGACACCACGATGCCT
GTAGCAATGGCAACAACCTTGCGTAAACTATTAACTGGCGAACTACTTACTCTAGCTTCCCGGCAACAGT
TGATAGACTGGATGGAGGCGGATAAAGTTGCAGGACCACTTCTGCGCTCGGCCCTTCCGGCTGGCTGGTT
TATTGCTGATAAATCTGGAGCCGGTGAGCGTGGGTCTCGCGGTATCATTGCAGCACTGGGGCCAGATGGT
AAGCCCTCCCGTATCGTAGTTATCTACACGACGGGGAGTCAGGCAACTATGGATGAACGAAATAGACAGA
TCGCTGAGATAGGTGCCTCACTGATTAAGCATTGGTAACCGATTCTAGGTGCATTGGCGCAGAAAAAAAT
GCCTGATGCGACGCTGCGCGTCTTATACTCCCACATATGCCAGATTCAGCAACGGATACGGCTTCCCCAA
CTTGCCCACTTCCATACGTGTCCTCCTTACCAGAAATTTATCCTTAAGATCGTTTAAACTCGACTCTGGC
TCTATCGAATCTCCGTCGTTTCGAGCTTACGCGAACAGCCGTGGCGCTCATTTGCTCGTCGGGCATCGAA
TCTCGTCAGCTATCGTCAGCTTACCTTTTTGGCAGCGATCGCGGCTCCCGACATCTTGGACCATTAGCTC
CACAGGTATCTTCTTCCCTCTAGTGGTCATAACAGCAGCTTCAGCTACCTCTCAATTCAAAAAACCCCTC
AAGACCCGTTTAGAGGCCCCAAGGGGTTATGCTATCAATCGTTGCGTTACACACACAAAAAACCAACACA
CATCCATCTTCGATGGATAGCGATTTTATTATCTAACTGCTGATCGAGTGTAGCCAGATCTAGTAATCAA
TTACGGGGTCATTAGTTCATAGCCCATATATGGAGTTCCGCGTTACATAACTTACGGTAAATGGCCCGCC
TGGCTGACCGCCCAACGACCCCCGCCCATTGACGTCAATAATGACGTATGTTCCCATAGTAACGCCAATA
GGGACTTTCCATTGACGTCAATGGGTGGAGTATTTACGGTAAACTGCCCACTTGGCAGTACATCAAGTGT
ATCATATGCCAAGTACGCCCCCTATTGACGTCAATGACGGTAAATGGCCCGCCTGGCATTATGCCCAGTA
CATGACCTTATGGGACTTTCCTACTTGGCAGTACATCTACGTATTAGTCATCGCTATTACCATGCTGATG
CGGTTTTGGCAGTACATCAATGGGCGTGGATAGCGGTTTGACTCACGGGGATTTCCAAGTCTCCACCCCA
TTGACGTCAATGGGAGTTTGTTTTGGCACCAAAATCAACGGGACTTTCCAAAATGTCGTAACAACTCCGC
CCCATTGACGCAAATGGGCGGTAGGCGTGTACGGTGGGAGGTCTATATAAGCAGAGCTGGTTTAGTGAAC
CGTCAGATCAGATCTTTGTCGATCCTACCATCCACTCGACACACCCGCCAGCGGCCGC
Features (pLannotate 1.2.2; 20 found; start..end, strand, type, name):
    140..466     +  CDS            trxA: THIO_ECO57 - Experimental evidence at protein level: Swiss-Prot protein existence level 1. Participates in various redox reactions through the reversible oxidation of its active center dithiol to a disulfide and catalyzes dithiol-disulfide exchange reactions. From Escherichia coli O157:H7.
    488..505     +  CDS            6xHis: 6xHis affinity tag
    598..719     -  polyA_signal   SV40 poly(A) signal: SV40 polyadenylation signal
    742..811     -  CDS            large T antigen (fragment): large T antigen from SV40 (simian virus 40)
    834..880     +  terminator     T7 terminator: transcription terminator for bacteriophage T7 RNA polymerase
    910..1046    +  terminator     rrnG terminator: transcription terminator from the E. coli ribosomal RNA rrnG operon (Albrechtsen et al., 1991)
   1091..1162    +  misc_feature   3' β-globin insulator: insulator downstream of the human β-globin locus (Farrell et al., 2002)
   1388..1976    -  rep_origin     ori: high-copy-number ColE1/pMB1/pBR322/pUC origin of replication
   2148..2212    -  CDS            bla(M) (fragment): β-lactamase lacking the signal sequence; bla(M); allows cytosolic expression of β-lactamase
   2476..3685    +  promoter       UbC promoter: human ubiquitin C promoter
   3695..4716    +  CDS            HygR (fragment): hygromycin B phosphotransferase confers resistance to hygromycin
   4744..4792    +  polyA_signal   poly(A) signal: synthetic polyadenylation signal
   5058..5918    +  CDS            AmpR: β-lactamase; bla; confers resistance to ampicillin, carbenicillin, and related antibiotics
   5931..6067    +  terminator     rrnG terminator: transcription terminator from the E. coli ribosomal RNA rrnG operon (Albrechtsen et al., 1991)
   6212..6283    +  misc_feature   5' β-globin insulator: insulator upstream of the human β-globin locus (Farrell et al., 2002)
   6288..6334    -  terminator     T7 terminator: transcription terminator for bacteriophage T7 RNA polymerase
   6352..6400    -  polyA_signal   poly(A) signal: synthetic polyadenylation signal
   6481..6784    +  enhancer       CMV enhancer: human cytomegalovirus immediate early enhancer
   6857..6874    -  promoter       CMV promoter (fragment): human cytomegalovirus (CMV) immediate early promoter
   6937..6988    +  promoter       CMVd2 promoter: truncated human cytomegalovirus (CMV) immediate early promoter that yields moderately reduced expression relative to the full-length promoter
