[The description below was written by a language model from this plasmid's Addgene catalogue record and pLannotate feature annotations shown in this document.]
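Description:
pGBW-m4133452 is a mammalian expression plasmid built on the pTwist_CMV_Hygro_6 backbone for producing the wild-type SARS-CoV-2 ORF10 protein, a very small accessory open reading frame (insert listed as about 110 bp). It is propagated in E. coli as a high-copy plasmid through a ColE1/pUC-type origin and selected with ampicillin via a complete β-lactamase gene. A short additional bla fragment is also annotated, apparently a backbone remnant. For selection in mammalian cells, a separate cassette places the hygromycin B phosphotransferase gene under the human ubiquitin C promoter, followed by a synthetic polyadenylation signal.

The expression unit is driven by the CMV immediate early enhancer and promoter elements annotated near the end of the circular sequence, so transcription runs across the numbering origin into the insert. The ORF10 coding region itself is not called in the feature table, but it would lie in the unannotated stretch before the E. coli thioredoxin (trxA) coding sequence. According to the catalogue entry, the protein carries a C-terminal, backbone-encoded thioredoxin fusion separated by a TEV protease cleavage site. The annotation also shows a 6xHis tag after thioredoxin, which is not mentioned in the catalogue fields. Thioredoxin is commonly used to improve the solubility and stability of small or poorly behaved proteins, the His tag permits affinity capture, and the TEV site allows the fusion partner to be removed. An SV40 polyadenylation signal lies downstream of the fusion, although it is annotated on the opposite strand. Bacterial T7 and rrnG terminators and β-globin insulator elements flank the cassettes, presumably to limit read-through and interference between units. The plasmid suits transient or hygromycin-selected stable expression of tagged ORF10 for functional, interaction or purification studies.
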