Addgene plasmid #152180: pGBW-m4133452
Purpose: Mammalian expression plasmid for SARS-CoV-2 ORF10 protein
Depositing lab: Ginkgo Bioworks & Benjie Chen. Depositing organization: Ginkgo Bioworks.
Backbone
  Vector backbone: pTwist_CMV_Hygro_6
  Backbone size w/o insert (bp): 6525
  Vector type: Mammalian Expression
  Selectable markers: Hygromycin
Growth in bacteria
  Bacterial resistance: Ampicillin, 100 μg/mL
  Growth temperature: 37°C
  Growth strain: DH5alpha
  Copy number: High Copy
Gene/Insert
  Gene/Insert name: SARS-CoV-2 ORF10 protein
  Species: Severe acute respiratory syndrome coronavirus 2
  Insert size (bp): 110
  Mutation: wt
  Entrez Gene: ORF10 (a.k.a. GU280_gp11)
  Promoter: CMV
  Tag / fusion protein: Cleavable TEV;TRX (C terminal on backbone)
  Cloning method: Unknown
Resource information
  A portion of this plasmid was derived from a plasmid made by: GinkgoBioworks
Depositor comments: NCBI reference sequence: YP_009725255.1
How to cite: pGBW-m4133452 was a gift from Ginkgo Bioworks & Benjie Chen (Addgene plasmid # 152180 ; http://n2t.net/addgene:152180 ; RRID:Addgene_152180)
